>Addgene plasmid #226998 | MZB224 | addgene full sequence | sequence record 455977 | Addgene NGS Result
CAAGGAGATGGCGCCCAACAGTCCCCCGGCCACGGGGCCTGCCACCATACCCACGCCGAAACAAGCGCTC
ATGAGCCCGAAGTGGCGAGCCCGATCTTCCCCATCGGTGATGTCGGCGATATAGGCGCCAGCAACCGCAC
CTGTGGCGCCGGTGATGCCGGCCACGATGCGTCCGGCGTAGAGGATCGAGATCTCGATCCCGCGAAATTA
ATACGACTCACTATAGGGGAATTGTGAGCGGATAACAATTCCCCTCTAGAAATAATTTTGTTTAACTTTA
AGAAGGAGATATACATATGGGCCATCACCATCACCATCACCATCACCATCACGGCAGCATGAGCGATAGC
GAAGTGAACCAGGAAGCGAAACCGGAAGTGAAACCGGAAGTGAAACCGGAAACCCATATTAACCTGAAAG
TGAGCGATGGCAGCAGCGAAATTTTTTTTAAAATTAAAAAAACCACCCCGCTGCGTCGTCTGATGGAAGC
GTTTGCGAAACGTCAGGGCAAAGAAATGGATAGCCTGCGTTTTCTGTATGATGGCATTCGTATTCAGGCG
GATCAGACCCCGGAAGATCTGGATATGGAAGATAACGATATTATTGAAGCGCATCGTGAACAGATTGGCG
GCATGGCAGAAATCGGTACTGGCTTTCCATTCGACCCCCATTATGTGGAAGTCCTGGGCGAGCGCATGCA
CTACGTCGATGTTGGTCCGCGCGATGGCACCCCTGTGCTGTTCCTGCACGGTAACCCGACCTCCTCCTAC
GTGTGGCGCAACATCATCCCGCATGTTGCACCGACCCATCGCTGCATTGCTCCAGACCTGATCGGTATGG
GCAAATCCGACAAACCAGACCTGGGTTATTTCTTCGACGACCACGTCCGCTTCATGGATGCCTTCATCGA
AGCCCTGGGTCTGGAAGAGGTCGTCCTGGTCATTCACGACTGGGGCTCCGCTCTGGGTTTCCACTGGGCC
AAGCGCAATCCAGAGCGCGTCAAAGGTATTGCATTTATGGAGTTCATCCGCCCTATCCCGACCTGGGACG
AATGGCCAGAATTTGCCCGCGAGACCTTCCAGGCCTTCCGCACCACCGACGTCGGCCGCAAGCTGATCAT
CGATCAGAACGTTTTTATCGAGGGTACGCTGCCGATGGGTGTCGTCCGCCCGCTGACTGAAGTCGAGATG
GACCATTACCGCGAGCCGTTCCTGAATCCTGTTGACCGCGAGCCACTGTGGCGCTTCCCAAACGAGCTGC
CAATCGCCGGTGAGCCAGCGAACATCGTCGCGCTGGTCGAAGAATACATGGACTGGCTGCACCAGTCCCC
TGTCCCGAAGCTGCTGTTCTGGGGCACCCCAGGCGTTCTGATCCCACCGGCCGAAGCCGCTCGCCTGGCC
AAAAGCCTGCCTAACTGCAAGGCTGTGGACATCGGCCCGGGTCTGAATCTGCTGCAAGAAGACAACCCGG
ACCTGATCGGCAGCGAGATCGCGCGCTGGCTGTCGACGCTCGAGATTTCCGGCGAGCCAACCACTGGCCT
GGAAGTGCTGTTTCAGGGCCCGGGTAATATATTCGCCAACTTGTTCAAGGGCTTGTTCGGTAAAAAAGAG
ATGCGCATTTTGATGGTCGGTCTGGACGCTGCCGGCAAAACGAACATCCTGTATAAGCTGAAATTAGGGG
AAATCGTGACTACCATTCCTACAATCGGCTTTAACGTAGAAACAGTTGAATATAAGAATATCAGTTTTAC
TGTATGGGATGTAGGGGGTCAGGATAAGATCAGACCTTTATGGAGACACTATTTCCAAAATACGCAGGGA
CTGATCTTTGTAGTAGACTCTAATGACCGTGAGCGGGTGAATGAAGCCCGCGAAGAACTTATGCGCATGC
TTGCAGAAGACGAGCTGAGAGATGCGGTCCTGTTGGTGTTCGCCAATAAACAAGATTTACCGAACGCCAT
GAACGCTGCAGAAATAACTGACAAATTGGGACTTCACTCCCTGCGGCATAGAAACTGGTACATTCAGGCA
ACGTGCGCAACGAGCGGCGACGGGCTGTACGAGGGTTTGGACTGGCTTAGCAACCAACTGCGGAATCAAA
AATAATAAGGATCCATGGGTACCCTCGAGTGAAGACAAGCTTAGGTATTTATTCGGCGCAAAGTGCGTCG
GGTGATGCTGCCAACTTAGTCGAGCACCACCACCACCACCACTGAGATCCGGCTGCTAACAAAGCCCGAA
AGGAAGCTGAGTTGGCTGCTGCCACCGCTGAGCAATAACTAGCATAACCCCTTGGGGCCTCTAAACGGGT
CTTGAGGGGTTTTTTGCTGAAAGGAGGAACTATATCCGGATTGGCGAATGGG
[124 nt withheld, positions 2363-2486]
C
[91 nt withheld, positions 2488-2578]
A
[49 nt withheld, positions 2580-2628]
CCTTTGACGTTGGAGTCCACGTTCTTT
[37 nt withheld, positions 2656-2692]
ACCCTATCTCGGTCTATTCTTTTGATTTATAAGGGATTTTGCCGATTTCGGCCTATTGGTTAAAAAATGA
GCTGATTTAACAAAAATTTAACGCGAATTTTAACAAAATATTAACGCTTACAATTTAGGTGGCACTTTTC
GGGGAAATGTGCGCGGAACCCCTATTTGTTTATTTTTCTAAATACATTCAAATATGTATCCGCTCATGAA
TTAATTCTTAGAAAAACTCATCGAGCATCAAATGAAACTGCAATTTATTCATATCAGGATTATCAATACC
ATATTTTTGAAAAAGCCGTTTCTGTAATGAAGGAGAAAACTCACCGAGGCAGTTCCATAGGATGGCAAGA
TCCTGGTATCGGTCTGCGATTCCGACTCGTCCAACATCAATACAACCTATTAATTTCCCCTCGTCAAAAA
TAAGGTTATCAAGTGAGAAATCACCATGAGTGACGACTGAATCCGGTGAGAATGGCAAAAGTTTATGCAT
TTCTTTCCAGACTTGTTCAACAGGCCAGCCATTACGCTCGTCATCAAAATCACTCGCATCAACCAAACCG
TTATTCATTCGTGATTGCGCCTGAGCGAGACGAAATACGCGATCGCTGTTAAAAGGACAATTACAAACAG
GAATCGAATGCAACCGGCGCAGGAACACTGCCAGCGCATCAACAATATTTTCACCTGAATCAGGATATTC
TTCTAATACCTGGAATGCTGTTTTCCCGGGGATCGCAGTGGTGAGTAACCATGCATCATCAGGAGTACGG
ATAAAATGCTTGATGGTCGGAAGAGGCATAAATTCCGTCAGCCAGTTTAGTCTGACCATCTCATCTGTAA
CATCATTGGCAACGCTACCTTTGCCATGTTTCAGAAACAACTCTGGCGCATCGGGCTTCCCATACAATCG
ATAGATTGTCGCACCTGATTGCCCGACATTATCGCGAGCCCATTTATACCCATATAAATCAGCATCCATG
TTGGAATTTAATCGCGGCCTAGAGCAAGACGTTTCCCGTTGAATATGGCTCATAACACCCCTTGTATTAC
TGTTTATGTAAGCAGACAGTTTTATTGTTCATGACCAAAATCCCTTAACGTGAGTTTTCGTTCCACTGAG
CGTCAGACCCCGTAGAAAAGATCAAAGGATCTTCTTGAGATCCTTTTTTTCTGCGCGTAATCTGCTGCTT
GCAAACAAAAAAACCACCGCTACCAGCGGTGGTTTGTTTGCCGGATCAAGAGCTACCAACTCTTTTTCCG
AAGGTAACTGGCTTCAGCAGAGCGCAGATACCAAATACTGTCCTTCTAGTGTAGCCGTAGTTAGGCCACC
ACTTCAAGAACTCTGTAGCACCGCCTACATACCTCGCTCTGCTAATCCTGTTACCAGTGGCTGCTGCCAG
TGGCGATAAGTCGTGTCTTACCGGGTTGGACTCAAGACGATAGTTACCGGATAAGGCGCAGCGGTCGGGC
TGAACGGGGGGTTCGTGCACACAGCCCAGCTTGGAGCGAACGACCTACACCGAACTGAGATACCTACAGC
GTGAGCTATGAGAAAGCGCCACGCTTCCCGAAGGGAGAAAGGCGGACAGGTATCCGGTAAGCGGCAGGGT
CGGAACAGGAGAGCGCACGAGGGAGCTTCCAGGGGGAAACGCCTGGTATCTTTATAGTCCTGTCGGGTTT
CGCCACCTCTGACTTGAGCGTCGATTTTTGTGATGCTCGTCAGGGGGGCGGAGCCTATGGAAAAACGCCA
GCAACGCGGCCTTTTTACGGTTCCTGGCCTTTTGCTGGCCTTTTGCTCACATGTTCTTTCCTGCGTTATC
CCCTGATTCTGTGGATAACCGTATTACCGCCTTTGAGTGAGCTGATACCGCTCGCCGCAGCCGAACGACC
GAGCGCAGCGAGTCAGTGAGCGAGGAAGCGGAAGAGCGCCTGATGCGGTATTTTCTCCTTACGCATCTGT
GCGGTATTTCACACCGCAATGGTGCACTCTCAGTACAATCTGCTCTGATGCCGCATAGTTAAGCCAGTAT
ACACTCCGCTATCGCTACGTGACTGGGTCATGGCTGCGCCCCGACACCCGCCAACACCCGCTGACGCGCC
CTGACGGGCTTGTCTGCTCCCGGCATCCGCTTACAGACAAGCTGTGACCGTCTCCGGGAGCTGCATGTGT
CAGAGGTTTTCACCGTCATCACCGAAACGCGCGAGGCAGCTGCGGTAAAGCTCATCAGCGTGGTCGTGAA
GCGATTCACAGATGTCTGCCTGTTCATCCGCGTCCAGCTCGTTGAGTTTCTCCAGAAGCGTTAATGTCTG
GCTTCTGATAAAGCGGGCCATGTTAAGGGCGGTTTTTTCCTGTTTGGTCACTGATGCCTCCGTGTAAGGG
GGATTTCTGTTCATGGGGGTAATGATACCGATGAAACGAGAGAGGATGCTCACGATACGGGTTACTGATG
ATGAACATGCCCGGTTACTGGAACGTTGTGAGGGTAAACAACTGGCGGTATGGATGCGGCGGGACCAGAG
AAAAATCACTCAGGGTCAATGCCAGCGCTTCGTTAATACAGATGTAGGTGTTCCACAGGGTAGCCAGCAG
CATCCTGCGATGCAGATCCGGAACATAATGGTGCAGGGCGCTGACTTCCGCGTTTCCAGACTTTACGAAA
CACGGAAACCGAAGACCATTCATGTTGTTGCTCAGGTCGCAGACGTTTTGCAGCAGCAGTCGCTTCACGT
TCGCTCGCGTATCGGTGATTCATTCTGCTAACCAGTAAGGCAACCCCGCCAGCCTAGCCGGGTCCTCAAC
GACAGGAGCACGATCATGCGCACCCGTGGGGCCGCCATGCCGGCGATAATGGCCTGCTTCTCGCCGAAAC
GTTTGGTGGCGGGACCAGTGACGAAGGCTTGAGCGAGGGCGTGCAAGATTCCGAATACCGCAAGCGACAG
GCCGATCATCGTCGCGCTCCAGCGAAAGCGGTCCTCGCCGAAAATGACCCAGAGCGCTGCCGGCACCTGT
CCTACGAGTTGCATGATAAAGAAGACAGTCATAAGTGCGGCGACGATAGTCATGCCCCGCGCCCACCGGA
AGGAGCTGACTGGGTTGAAGGCTCTCAAGGGCATCGGTCGAGATCCCGGTGCCTAATGAGTGAGCTAACT
TACATTAATTGCGTTGCGCTCACTGCCCGCTTTCCAGTCGGGAAACCTGTCGTGCCAGCTGCATTAATGA
ATCGGCCAACGCGCGGGGAGAGGCGGTTTGCGTATTGGGCGCCAGGGTGGTTTTTCTTTTCACCAGTGAG
ACGGGCAACAGCTGATTGCCCTTCACCGCCTGGCCCTGAGAGAGTTGCAGCAAGCGGTCCACGCTGGTTT
GCCCCAGCAGGCGAAAATCCTGTTTGATGGTGGTTAACGGCGGGATATAACATGAGCTGTCTTCGGTATC
GTCGTATCCCACTACCGAGATATCCGCACCAACGCGCAGCCCGGACTCGGTAATGGCGCGCATTGCGCCC
AGCGCCATCTGATCGTTGGCAACCAGCATCGCAGTGGGAACGATGCCCTCATTCAGCATTTGCATGGTTT
GTTGAAAACCGGACATGGCACTCCAGTCGCCTTCCCGTTCCGCTATCGGCTGAATTTGATTGCGAGTGAG
ATATTTATGCCAGCCAGCCAGACGCAGACGCGCCGAGACAGAACTTAATGGGCCCGCTAACAGCGCGATT
TGCTGGTGACCCAATGCGACCAGATGCTCCACGCCCAGTCGCGTACCGTCTTCATGGGAGAAAATAATAC
TGTTGATGGGTGTCTGGTCAGAGACATCAAGAAATAACGCCGGAACATTAGTGCAGGCAGCTTCCACAGC
AATGGCATCCTGGTCATCCAGCGGATAGTTAATGATCAGCCCACTGACGCGTTGCGCGAGAAGATTGTGC
ACCGCCGCTTTACAGGCTTCGACGCCGCTTCGTTCTACCATCGACACCACCACGCTGGCACCCAGTTGAT
CGGCGCGAGATTTAATCGCCGCGACAATTTGCGACGGCGCGTGCAGGGCCAGACTGGAGGTGGCAACGCC
AATCAGCAACGACTGTTTGCCCGCCAGTTGTTGTGCCACGCGGTTGGGAATGTAATTCAGCTCCGCCATC
GCCGCTTCCACTTTTTCCCGCGTTTTCGCAGAAACGTGGCTGGCCTGGTTCACCACGCGGGAAACGGTCT
GATAAGAGACACCGGCATACTCTGCGACATCGTATAACGTTACTGGTTTCACATTCACCACCCTGAATTG
ACTCTCTTCCGGGCGCTATCATGCCATACCGCGAAAGGTTTTGCGCCATTCGATGGTGTCCGGGATCTCG
ACGCTCTCCCTTATGCGACTCCTGCATTAGGAAGCAGCCCAGTAGTAGGTTGAGGCCGTTGAGCACCGCC
GCCGCAAGGAATGGTGCATG
Features (pLannotate 1.2.2; 22 found; start..end, strand, type, name):
    209..227     +  promoter       T7 promoter: promoter for bacteriophage T7 RNA polymerase
    228..252     +  protein_bind   lac operator: The lac repressor binds to the lac operator to inhibit transcription in E. coli. This inhibition can be relieved by adding lactose or isopropyl-β-D-thiogalactopyranoside (IPTG). lac repressor encoded by lacI
    267..289     +  RBS            RBS: efficient ribosome binding site from bacteriophage T7 gene 10 (Olins and Rangwala, 1989)
    306..329     +  CDS            8xHis: 8xHis affinity tag
    339..632     +  CDS            SMT3: SMT3_YEAST - Experimental evidence at protein level: Swiss-Prot protein existence level 1. Not known; suppressor of MIF2 mutations. From Saccharomyces cerevisiae (strain ATCC 204508 / S288c) (Baker's yeast).
    633..1523    +  CDS            HaloTag®: modified bacterial dehalogenase that forms covalent bonds with chloroalkane derivatives
   1563..2102    +  CDS            ARF1: ARF1_BOVIN - Experimental evidence at protein level: Swiss-Prot protein existence level 1. GTP-binding protein involved in protein trafficking among different compartments. Modulates vesicle budding and uncoating within the Golgi complex. Deactivation induces the redistribution of the entire Golgi complex to the endoplasmic reticulum, suggesting a crucial role in protein trafficking. In its GTP-bound form, its triggers the association with coat proteins with the Golgi membrane. The hydrolysis of ARF1-bound GTP, which is mediated by ARFGAPs proteins, is required for dissociation of coat protein
   2195..2212    +  CDS            9xHis (fragment): 9xHis affinity tag
   2222..2271    +  CDS            SET1 (fragment): solubility-enhancement tag derived from T7 phage gene 10B
   2279..2326    +  terminator     T7 terminator: transcription terminator for bacteriophage T7 RNA polymerase
   2363..2791    +  rep_origin     f1 ori (sequence partly withheld): f1 bacteriophage origin of replication; arrow indicates direction of (+) strand synthesis
   2844..2901    +  promoter       AmpR promoter (fragment): bla
   2910..3725    -  CDS            KanR: aminoglycoside phosphotransferase; aph(3')-Ia; confers resistance to kanamycin in bacteria or G418 (Geneticin®) in eukaryotes
   3847..4435    +  rep_origin     ori: high-copy-number ColE1/pMB1/pBR322/pUC origin of replication
   4621..4760    -  misc_feature   bom: basis of mobility region from pBR322
   4862..5053    -  CDS            rop: Rop protein, which maintains plasmids at low copy number; rop
   5070..5450    +  CDS            YPB1_ECOLX: Protein predicted: Swiss-Prot protein existence level 4. From Escherichia coli.
   5522..5813    -  CDS            TcR (fragment): tetracycline efflux protein; tet; confers resistance to tetracycline
   5828..5849    -  protein_bind   CAP binding site: CAP binding activates transcription in the presence of cAMP. E. coli catabolite activator protein
   5862..6944    -  CDS            lacI: lac repressor; lacI; The lac repressor binds to the lac operator to inhibit transcription in E. coli. This inhibition can be relieved by adding lactose or isopropyl-β-D-thiogalactopyranoside (IPTG).
   6945..7022    -  promoter       lacI promoter: lacI
   7030..187     -  CDS            TcR (fragment) (across the origin): tetracycline efflux protein; tet; confers resistance to tetracycline
