[The description below was written by a language model from this plasmid's Addgene catalogue record and pLannotate feature annotations shown in this document.]
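Description:
MZB224 is a bacterial expression plasmid built on the Novagen pET-29b(+) backbone for producing a multiply tagged form of human ARF1 (ADP-ribosylation factor 1) in E. coli. It is maintained through a ColE1/pBR322-type origin together with the rop gene and bom region, consistent with its listing as low copy, and is selected with kanamycin via an aminoglycoside phosphotransferase (KanR) gene. An f1 origin is also present, along with backbone remnants annotated as tetracycline-resistance fragments that are not functional markers.

Expression is driven by a T7 promoter followed by a lac operator and the T7 gene 10 ribosome binding site, with a plasmid-borne lacI gene supplying repressor, so transcription depends on T7 RNA polymerase in the host and is IPTG-inducible. It ends at a T7 terminator. The open reading frame begins with a polyhistidine tag (catalogued as 10xHis, though the automated annotation marks an 8xHis match), followed by yeast SUMO (Smt3), HaloTag and then ARF1. According to the record, an HRV-3C protease site makes the Halo-tagged Arf cleavable; this site is not annotated separately, but a short unannotated gap lies between HaloTag and ARF1. ARF1 carries the T31N substitution, generally regarded as a GDP-locked, inactive form of the GTPase. The annotation software matched the coding sequence to the bovine ARF1 entry, while the catalogue states human origin. The short His and SET1 fragments downstream of ARF1 appear to be vector-derived sequence.

The stated purpose is pulldown assays: the His-SUMO module aids purification, while HaloTag allows covalent capture on chloroalkane resin for use as bait. The associated publication concerns AP-3 coated vesicle formation.
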