Addgene plasmid #226998: MZB224
Purpose: Bacterial expression of 10xHis-SUMO (Smt3) fusion to HRV-3C cleavable Halotagged Arf (T31N) for pulldown assays
Depositing lab: Richard Baker. Depositing organization: University of North Carolina at Chapel Hill. Publication: A structure-based mechanism for initiation of AP-3 coated vesicle formation. Begley M, Aragon M, Baker RW. Proc Natl Acad Sci U S A. 2024 Dec 24;121(52):e2411974121. doi: 10.1073/pnas.2411974121. Epub 2024 Dec 20. PubMed 39705307.
Backbone
  Vector backbone: pET-29b(+)
  Backbone manufacturer: Novagen
  Vector type: Bacterial Expression
Growth in bacteria
  Bacterial resistance: Kanamycin, 50 μg/mL
  Growth temperature: 37°C
  Growth strain: DH5alpha
  Copy number: Low Copy
Gene/Insert
  Gene/Insert name: Arf1 (alt name: ADP-ribosylation factor 1)
  Species: H. sapiens (human)
  Mutation: T31N
  Entrez Gene: ARF1 (a.k.a. PVNH8)
  Promoter: T7
  Tag / fusion protein: 10x His (N terminal on insert); SUMO (SMT3) (N terminal on insert); HaloTag (N terminal on insert)
  Cloning method: Gibson Cloning
  Sequencing primers: 5′ T7 Promoter; 3′ T7 Terminator
Resource information
  A portion of this plasmid was derived from a plasmid made by: BioBasic
Terms and licenses: Academic/Nonprofit Terms; Industry Terms: Not Available to Industry
How to cite: MZB224 was a gift from Richard Baker (Addgene plasmid # 226998 ; http://n2t.net/addgene:226998 ; RRID:Addgene_226998)
